>Addgene plasmid #235390 | STK055_pSTK-0C-eCFP codon optimized BS | addgene full sequence | sequence record 502648 | Addgene NGS Result
GAACCTGAATCGCCAGCGGCATCAGCACCTTGTCGCCTTGCGTATAATATTTGCCCATGGTGAAAACGGG
GGCGAAGAAGTTGTCCATATTGGCCACGTTTAAATCAAAACTGGTGAAACTCACCCAGGGATTGGCTGAC
ACGAAAAACATATTCTCAATAAACCCTTTAGGGAAATAGGCCAGGTTTTCACCGTAACACGCCACATCTT
GCGAATATATGTGTAGAAACTGCCGGAAATCGTCGTGGTATTCACTCCAGAGCGATGAAAACGTTTCAGT
TTGCTCATGGAAAACGGTGTAACAAGGGTGAACACTATCCCATATCACCAGCTCACCGTCTTTCATTGCC
ATACGAAATTCCGGATGAGCATTCATCAGGCGGGCAAGAATGTGAATAAAGGCCGGATAAAACTTGTGCT
TATTTTTCTTTACGGTCTTTAAAAAGGCCGTAATATCCAGCTGAACGGTCTGGTTATAGGTACATTGAGC
AACTGACTGAAATGCCTCAAAATGTTCTTTACGATGCCATTGGGATATATCAACGGTGGTATATCCAGTG
ATTTTTTTCTCCATTTTAGCTTCCTTAGCTCCTGAAAATCTCGATAACTCAAAAAATACGCCCGGTAGTG
ATCTTATTTCATTATGGTGAAAGTTGGAACCTCTTACGTGCCCGATCAACTCGAGTGCCACCTGACGTCT
AAGAAACCATTATTATCATGACATTAACCTATAAAAATAGGCGTATCACGAGGCAGAATTTCAGATAAAA
AAAATCCTTAGCTTTCGCTAAGGATGATTTCTGGAATTCGCGGCCGCTTCTAGACTGAGGTCTCATATGG
TTTCAAAAGGCGAAGAACTGTTTACGGGAGTAGTGCCGATTCTGGTCGAATTAGATGGCGATGTCAATGG
CCATAAATTTTCTGTCTCAGGCGAGGGAGAAGGAGATGCTACGTACGGCAAACTGACGCTTAAGTTCATC
TGCACAACAGGAAAGTTACCTGTCCCATGGCCTACATTAGTCACGACACTTACGTGGGGAGTACAGTGCT
TCAGCAGATACCCGGATCACATGAAACAGCACGATTTCTTCAAATCAGCCATGCCGGAAGGCTATGTGCA
AGAACGCACGATTTTTTTCAAGGACGACGGAAATTATAAAACACGCGCGGAAGTCAAATTTGAAGGCGAC
ACGCTTGTCAATAGAATCGAACTGAAAGGAATTGACTTTAAGGAGGATGGCAACATCTTAGGACACAAAC
TGGAATATAATTACATCTCTCACAATGTTTATATCACAGCAGATAAGCAAAAAAACGGAATCAAGGCTAA
TTTCAAAATCCGCCATAACATTGAGGACGGAAGCGTTCAATTAGCAGATCATTACCAGCAGAATACACCG
ATTGGAGATGGTCCGGTTCTTCTTCCTGACAACCATTACTTAAGCACGCAATCTAAGCTGTCAAAAGACC
CTAACGAAAAGCGCGATCACATGGTTCTGTTAGAGTTTGTCACAGCTGCGGGCATTACACTTGGCATGGA
CGAACTTTATAAGTACTAGGACATGAGACCCCTCCTGCAGTCCGGCAAAAAAGGGCAAGGTGTCACCACC
CTGCCCTTTTTCTTTAAAACCGAAAAGATTACTTCGCGTTATGCAGGCTTCCTCGCTCACTGACTCGCTG
CGCTCGGTCGTTCGGCTGCGGCGAGCGGTATCAGCTCACTCAAAGGCGGTAATACGGTTATCCACAGAAT
CAGGGGATAACGCAGGAAAGAACATGTGAGCAAAAGGCCAGCAAAAGGCCAGGAACCGTAAAAAGGCCGC
GTTGCTGGCGTTTTTCCACAGGCTCCGCCCCCCTGACGAGCATCACAAAAATCGACGCTCAAGTCAGAGG
TGGCGAAACCCGACAGGACTATAAAGATACCAGGCGTTTCCCCCTGGAAGCTCCCTCGTGCGCTCTCCTG
TTCCGACCCTGCCGCTTACCGGATACCTGTCCGCCTTTCTCCCTTCGGGAAGCGTGGCGCTTTCTCATAG
CTCACGCTGTAGGTATCTCAGTTCGGTGTAGGTCGTTCGCTCCAAGCTGGGCTGTGTGCACGAACCCCCC
GTTCAGCCCGACCGCTGCGCCTTATCCGGTAACTATCGTCTTGAGTCCAACCCGGTAAGACACGACTTAT
CGCCACTGGCAGCAGCCACTGGTAACAGGATTAGCAGAGCGAGGTATGTAGGCGGTGCTACAGAGTTCTT
GAAGTGGTGGCCTAACTACGGCTACACTAGAAGAACAGTATTTGGTATCTGCGCTCTGCTGAAGCCAGTT
ACCTTCGGAAAAAGAGTTGGTAGCTCTTGATCCGGCAAACAAACCACCGCTGGTAGCGGTGGTTTTTTTG
TTTGCAAGCAGCAGATTACGCGCAGAAAAAAAGGATCTCAAGAAGATCCTTTGATCTTTTCTACGGGGTC
TGACGCTCAGTGGAACGAAAACTCACGTTAAGGGATTTTGGTCATGAGATTATCAAAAAGGATCTTCACC
TAGATCCTTTTAAATTAAAAATGAAGTTTTAAATCAATCTAAAGTATATATGAGTAAACTTGGTCTGACA
GCTCGAGGCTTGGATTCTCACCAATAAAAAACGCCCGGCGGCAACCGAGCGTTCTGAACAAATCCAGATG
GAGTTCTGAGGTCATTACTGGATCTATCAACAGGAGTCCAAGCGAGCTCGATATCAAATTACGCCCCGCC
CTGCCACTCATCGCAGTACTGTTGTAATTCATTAAGCATTCTGCCGACATGGAAGCCATCACAAACGGCA
TGAT
Features (pLannotate 1.2.2; 8 found; start..end, strand, type, name):
    575..672     -  promoter       cat promoter: promoter of the E. coli cat gene encoding chloramphenicol acetyltransferase
    758..801     -  terminator     bacterial terminator: putative bacterial transcription terminator
    804..823     +  misc_feature   BioBrick prefix: BioBrick prefix for parts that start with "ATG"
    837..1553    +  CDS            mECFP: mECFP is a basic (constitutively fluorescent) cyan fluorescent protein published in 2006, derived from Aequorea victoria.
   1581..1638    +  terminator     his operon terminator: This putative transcriptin terminator from the E. coli his operon has a 2-bp deletion introduced during synthesis. Its efficiency has not been determined.
   1833..2421    -  rep_origin     ori: high-copy-number ColE1/pMB1/pBR322/pUC origin of replication
   2604..2698    -  terminator     lambda t0 terminator: transcription terminator from phage lambda
   2722..574     -  CDS            cat (across the origin): CAT_ECOLX - Experimental evidence at protein level: Swiss-Prot protein existence level 1. This enzyme is an effector of chloramphenicol resistance in bacteria. From Escherichia coli. This protein is used as a marker in many commonly used cloning vectors, such as pACYC184.
