[The description below was written by a language model from this plasmid's Addgene catalogue record and pLannotate feature annotations shown in this document.]
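Description:
STK055_pSTK-0C-eCFP codon optimized BS is a small (about 2.8 kb) high-copy bacterial plasmid that stores a cyan fluorescent protein coding sequence recoded for Bacillus subtilis codon usage. The catalogue lists the iGEM BioBrick vector pSB1A2 as the backbone. That vector is normally ampicillin-selected, but both the recorded resistance and the sequenced features point to chloramphenicol selection. A cat (chloramphenicol acetyltransferase) gene is driven by its own cat promoter and followed by the phage lambda t0 terminator, and no ampicillin marker is annotated. Replication in E. coli relies on a ColE1/pMB1/pUC-type origin. No Bacillus replication origin or integration arms are annotated, so the plasmid appears to be maintained in E. coli only.

The payload is the eCFP open reading frame, which the annotation tool matches to mECFP, a constitutively fluorescent cyan protein derived from Aequorea victoria GFP. It is preceded by a BioBrick prefix of the type used for parts beginning with a start codon. The region is insulated by a putative bacterial terminator upstream and an E. coli his operon terminator downstream. No promoter or ribosome binding site is annotated in front of the coding sequence, so although the vector type is recorded as bacterial expression, the plasmid looks more like a promoterless coding-sequence part than a complete expression unit. The naming suggests it belongs to a modular toolkit in which this part would be combined with promoters, ribosome binding sites and terminators to build cyan reporter cassettes for B. subtilis. The record does not describe the assembly scheme or its cloning sites.
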