Addgene plasmid #235390: STK055_pSTK-0C-eCFP codon optimized BS
Purpose: Cyan fluorescence protein codon optimized for B. subtilis
Depositing lab: Tom Ellis. Depositing organization: Imperial College London.
Backbone
  Vector backbone: pSB1A2
  Backbone manufacturer: iGEM
  Vector type: Bacterial Expression
Growth in bacteria
  Bacterial resistance: Chloramphenicol, 25 μg/mL
  Growth temperature: 37°C
  Growth strain: DH5alpha
  Copy number: High Copy
Gene/Insert
  Gene/Insert name: eCFP CDS
  Species: Other
  Mutation: No
  Cloning method: Restriction Enzyme; 5′ cloning site Unknown (unknown if destroyed)
Terms and licenses: Academic/Nonprofit Terms; Industry Terms: Not Available to Industry
How to cite: STK055_pSTK-0C-eCFP codon optimized BS was a gift from Tom Ellis (Addgene plasmid # 235390 ; http://n2t.net/addgene:235390 ; RRID:Addgene_235390)
